>Addgene plasmid #20465 | pWZL Neo Myr Flag CLK3 | addgene partial sequence | sequence record 26288 | 20465 with pWZL-Fwd
CTCCTTCTCTAGGCGCCGGCCGGATCCAGAATTCGCCACCATGGGGTCTTCAAAATCTAAACCAAAGGAC
CCCAGCCAGCGCCGGCGCAGGATCCGAGGTTACCTTGACTACAAAGACGATGACGACAAGCAATTGACAA
GTTTGTACAAAAAAGTTGGCATGCATCACTGTAAGCGATACCGCTCCCCTGAACCAGACCCGTACCTGAG
CTACCGATGGAAGAGGAGGAGGTCCTACAGTCGGGAACATGAAGGGAGACTGCGATACCCGTCCCGAAGG
GAGCCTCCCCCACGAAGATCTCGGTCCAGAAGCCATGACCGCCTGCCCTACCAGAGGAGGTACCGGGAGC
GCCGTGACAGCGATACATACCGGTGTGAAGAGCGGAGCCCATCCTTTGGAGAGGACTACTATGGACCTTC
ACGTTCTCGTCATCGTCGGCGATCGCGGGAGAGGGGGCCATACCGGACCCGCAAGCATGCCCACCACTGC
CACAAACGCCGCACCAGGTCTTGTAGCAGCGCCTCCTCGAGAAGCCAACAGAGCAGTAAGCGCAGCAGCC
GGAGTGTGGAAGATGACAAGGAGGGTCACCTGGTGTGCCGGATCGGCGATTGGCTCCAAGAGCGATATGA
GATTGTGGGGAACCTGGGTGAAGGCACCTTTGGCAAGGTGGTGGAGTGCTTGGACCATGCCAGANGGAAG
TCTCAGNTGCCCTGAAGATCATCCGCAACGTGGGCAAGTACCGGGAGGCTGCCCGGCTAGAAATCAACGT
GCTCAAAAAATC
