[The description below was written by a language model from this plasmid's Addgene catalogue record.]
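Description:
pWZL Neo Myr Flag CLK3 is a retroviral mammalian expression plasmid carrying the human CDC-like kinase 3 (CLK3) open reading frame in the pWZL-Neo-Myr-Flag-DEST Gateway destination backbone. It is propagated in bacteria under ampicillin selection, and a recombination-deficient strain is recommended because the repeated sequences typical of retroviral vectors are prone to rearrangement. Transduced or transfected mammalian cells are selected with G418 through the neomycin resistance marker. The record gives no feature table, so it does not state the promoter driving the insert, the bacterial origin of replication or the arrangement of the viral elements. The copy number is listed as unknown.

The CLK3 ORF was first cloned into a Gateway entry vector and then moved into the destination vector by an LR recombination reaction. This places it in frame behind two N-terminal tags supplied by the backbone, a myristoylation signal and a Flag epitope. A myristoylation signal directs lipid modification of the protein's N-terminus and targets it to membranes, a strategy commonly used to promote kinase activation. The Flag tag allows detection or immunoprecipitation of the fusion protein with standard antibodies.

The plasmid belongs to a library of myristoylated, Flag-tagged human kinases built for a study that used integrative genomic approaches to identify breast cancer oncogenes. It is suited to stable retroviral delivery and expression of membrane-targeted CLK3 in mammalian cells, for example in gain-of-function screens. The depositors note that the identity of the gene has been verified, but the clone has not been fully sequenced, so minor mutations cannot be excluded.
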