Addgene plasmid #20465: pWZL Neo Myr Flag CLK3
Depositing lab: William Hahn & Jean Zhao. Depositing organization: Dana-Farber Cancer Institute. Publication: Integrative Genomic Approaches Identify IKBKE as a Breast Cancer Oncogene (Kinase Library Clones). Boehm JS, Zhao JJ, Yao J, Kim SY, Firestein R, Dunn IF, Sjostrom SK, Garraway LA, Weremowicz S, Richardson AL, Greulich H, Stewart CJ, Mulvey LA, Shen RR, Ambrogio L, Hirozane-Kishikawa T, Hill DE, Vidal M, Meyerson M, Grenier JK, Hinkle G, Root DE, Roberts TM, Lander ES, Polyak K, Hahn WC. Cell. 2007 Jun 15. 129(6):1065-1079. 10.1016/j.cell.2007.03.052 PubMed 17574021.
Backbone
  Vector backbone: pWZL-Neo-Myr-Flag-DEST
  Backbone manufacturer: William Hahn Lab (available at Addgene, #15300)
  Vector type: Mammalian Expression, Retroviral
  Selectable markers: Neomycin (select with G418)
Growth in bacteria
  Bacterial resistance: Ampicillin, 100 μg/mL
  Growth temperature: 37°C
  Growth strain: Stbl3
  Growth instructions: Stbl3 cells to prevent recombination.
  Copy number: Unknown
Gene/Insert
  Gene/Insert name: CLK3 (alt name: CDC-like kinase 3)
  Species: H. sapiens (human)
  GenBank ID: NM_001292
  Entrez Gene: CLK3 (a.k.a. PHCLK3, PHCLK3/152)
  Tag / fusion protein: Myr (N terminal on backbone); Flag (N terminal on backbone)
  Cloning method: Gateway Cloning
  Sequencing primers: 5′ pWZL-Fwd (GAA CCT CCT CGT TCG ACC); 3′ pWZL-Rev (TTC CGG GCC CTC ACA TTG)
Resource information
  A portion of this plasmid was derived from a plasmid made by: 1-B7
Terms and licenses: Academic/Nonprofit Terms; Industry Terms: Not Available to Industry
Depositor comments: ORFs were cloned into Gateway compatible pEntry vectors. An LR recombination reaction was performed to move the ORF to pWZL-Neo-Myr-Flag DEST such that the ORF would have 5' myristoylation and flag tags. This plasmid is part of a kinase library, and the gene has been verified, but has not been fully sequenced for minor mutations. Please see the following link for plasmids from this article that are not part of the kinase library http://www.addgene.org/pubmed/17574021
How to cite: pWZL Neo Myr Flag CLK3 was a gift from William Hahn & Jean Zhao (Addgene plasmid # 20465 ; http://n2t.net/addgene:20465 ; RRID:Addgene_20465)
